>Addgene plasmid #129367 | pRSET QUEEN7mu R92A | addgene full sequence | sequence record 259971 | Addgene NGS Result
TAATACGACTCACTATAGGGAGACCACAACGGTTTCCCTCTAGAAATAATTTTGTTTAACTTTAAGAAGG
AGATATACATATGCGGGGTTCTCATCATCATCATCATCATGGTATGGCTAGCATGACTGGTGGACAGCAA
ATGGGTCGGGATCTGTACGACGATGACGATAAGGATCCGATGAAAACGATCCACGTGAGCGTCACTACTC
CTGATGGCCCGGTGTACGAAGACGATGTTGAAATGGTCAGCGTCAAAGCGAAAAGCGGCGAGCTCGGCAT
TTTGCCGGGGCACATTCCGCTTAAGGCCCCGCTCGAGATCAGCGCGGCCCGGCTGAAAAAAGGCGGCAAA
ACGCAATACATTGCCGTCAGCGGCGGCAATTTGGAAGTCCGCCCGGACAAAGTGACGATTAACGCTCAAG
CTGCTGAACGGGCGGAGGACATTGACGTCCTCGCGGCCAAAGCGGCGAAAGAGCGGGCGGAGCGCCGCCT
GCAAAGCCAGACCCGTTACAACAGCCACAACGTCTATATCATGGCCGACAAGCAGAAGAACGGCATCAAG
GTGAACTTCAAGATCCGCCACAACATCGAGGACGGCAGCGTGCAGCTCGCCGACCACTACCAGCAGAACA
CCCCCATCGGCGACGGCCCCGTGCTGCTGCCCGACAACCACTACCTGAGCACCCAGTCCAAGCTGAGCAA
AGACCCCAACGAGAAGCGCGATCACATGGTCCTGCTGGAGTTCGTGACCGCCGCCGGGATCACTCTCGGC
ATGGACGAGCTGTACAAGGGTGGCACCGGAGGGAGCATGGTGAGCAAGGGCGAGGAGCTGTTCACCGGGG
TGGTGCCCATCCTGGTCGAGCTGGACGGCGACGTAAACGGCCACAAGTTCAGCGTGTCCGGCGAGGGCGA
GGGCGATGCCACCTACGGCAAGCTGACCCTGAAGTTCATCTGCACCACCGGCAAGCTGCCCGTGCCCTGG
CCCACCCTCGTGACCACCCTGACCTACGGCGTGCAGTGCTTCAGCCGCTACCCCGACCACATGAAGCAGC
ACGACTTCTTCAAGTCCGCCATGCCCGAAGGCTACGTCCAGGAGCGCACCATCTTCTTCAAGGACGACGG
CAACTACAAGACCCGCGCCGAGGTGAAGTTCGAGGGCGACACCCTGGTGAACCGCATCGAGCTGAAGGGC
ATCGACTTCAAGGAGGACGGCAACATCCTGGGGCACAAGCTGGAGTACAACCTGGGTGACATCGACTTCA
AACGGGCCGAACTGGCGTTAAAACGCGCCATGAACCGTTTGAGCGTTGCGGAAATGAAGTGAATTCGAAG
CTTGATCCGGCTGCTAACAAAGCCCGAAAGGAAGCTGAGTTGGCTGCTGCCACCGCTGAGCAATAACTAG
CATAACCCCTTGGGGCCTCTAAACGGGTCTTGAGGGGTTTTTTGCTGAAAGGAGGAACTATATCCGGATC
TGGCGTAATAGCGAAGAGGCCCGCACCGATCGCCCTTCCCAACAGTTGCGCAGCCTGAATGGCGAATGGG
[124 nt withheld, positions 1541-1664]
C
[91 nt withheld, positions 1666-1756]
A
[49 nt withheld, positions 1758-1806]
CCTTTGACGTTGGAGTCCACGTTCTTT
[37 nt withheld, positions 1834-1870]
ACCCTATCTCGGTCTATTCTTTTGATTTATAAGGGATTTTGCCGATTTCGGCCTATTGGTTAAAAAATGA
GCTGATTTAACAAAAATTTAACGCGAATTTTAACAAAATATTAACGCTTACAATTTAGGTGGCACTTTTC
GGGGAAATGTGCGCGGAACCCCTATTTGTTTATTTTTCTAAATACATTCAAATATGTATCCGCTCATGAG
ACAATAACCCTGATAAATGCTTCAATAATATTGAAAAAGGAAGAGTATGAGTATTCAACATTTCCGTGTC
GCCCTTATTCCCTTTTTTGCGGCATTTTGCCTTCCTGTTTTTGCTCACCCAGAAACGCTGGTGAAAGTAA
AAGATGCTGAAGATCAGTTGGGTGCACGAGTGGGTTACATCGAACTGGATCTCAACAGCGGTAAGATCCT
TGAGAGTTTTCGCCCCGAAGAACGTTTTCCAATGATGAGCACTTTTAAAGTTCTGCTATGTGGCGCGGTA
TTATCCCGTATTGACGCCGGGCAAGAGCAACTCGGTCGCCGCATACACTATTCTCAGAATGACTTGGTTG
AGTACTCACCAGTCACAGAAAAGCATCTTACGGATGGCATGACAGTAAGAGAATTATGCAGTGCTGCCAT
AACCATGAGTGATAACACTGCGGCCAACTTACTTCTGACAACGATCGGAGGACCGAAGGAGCTAACCGCT
TTTTTGCACAACATGGGGGATCATGTAACTCGCCTTGATCGTTGGGAACCGGAGCTGAATGAAGCCATAC
CAAACGACGAGCGTGACACCACGATGCCTGTAGCAATGGCAACAACGTTGCGCAAACTATTAACTGGCGA
ACTACTTACTCTAGCTTCCCGGCAACAATTAATAGACTGGATGGAGGCGGATAAAGTTGCAGGACCACTT
CTGCGCTCGGCCCTTCCGGCTGGCTGGTTTATTGCTGATAAATCTGGAGCCGGTGAGCGTGGGTCTCGCG
GTATCATTGCAGCACTGGGGCCAGATGGTAAGCCCTCCCGTATTGTAGTTATCTACACGACGGGGAGTCA
GGCAACTATGGATGAACGAAATAGACAGATCGCTGAGATAGGTGCCTCACTGATTAAGCATTGGTAACTG
TCAGACCAAGTTTACTCATATATACTTTAGATTGATTTAAAACTTCATTTTTAATTTAAAAGGATCTAGG
TGAAGATCCTTTTTGATAATCTCATGACCAAAATCCCTTAACGTGAGTTTTCGTTCCACTGAGCGTCAGA
CCCCGTAGAAAAGATCAAAGGATCTTCTTGAGATCCTTTTTTTCTGCGCGTAATCTGCTGCTTGCAAACA
AAAAAACCACCGCTACCAGCGGTGGTTTGTTTGCCGGATCAAGAGCTACCAACTCTTTTTCCGAAGGTAA
CTGGCTTCAGCAGAGCGCAGATACCAAATACTGTTCTTCTAGTGTAGCCGTAGTTAGGCCACCACTTCAA
GAACTCTGTAGCACCGCCTACATACCTCGCTCTGCTAATCCTGTTACCAGTGGCTGCTGCCAGTGGCGAT
AAGTCGTGTCTTACCGGGTTGGACTCAAGACGATAGTTACCGGATAAGGCGCAGCGGTCGGGCTGAACGG
GGGGTTCGTGCACACAGCCCAGCTTGGAGCGAACGACCTACACCGAACTGAGATACCTACAGCGTGAGCT
ATGAGAAAGCGCCACGCTTCCCGAAGGGAGAAAGGCGGACAGGTATCCGGTAAGCGGCAGGGTCGGAACA
GGAGAGCGCACGAGGGAGCTTCCAGGGGGAAACGCCTGGTATCTTTATAGTCCTGTCGGGTTTCGCCACC
TCTGACTTGAGCGTCGATTTTTGTGATGCTCGTCAGGGGGGCGGAGCCTATGGAAAAACGCCAGCAACGC
GGCCTTTTTACGGTTCCTGGCCTTTTGCTGGCCTTTTGCTCACATGTTCTTTCCTGCGTTATCCCCTGAT
TCTGTGGATAACCGTATTACCGCCTTTGAGTGAGCTGATACCGCTCGCCGCAGCCGAACGACCGAGCGCA
GCGAGTCAGTGAGCGAGGAAGCGGAAGAGCGCCCAATACGCAAACCGCCTCTCCCCGCGCGTTGGCCGAT
TCATTAATGCAGGATCTCGATCCCGCGAAAT
Features (pLannotate 1.2.2; 16 found; start..end, strand, type, name):
      1..19      +  promoter       T7 promoter: promoter for bacteriophage T7 RNA polymerase
     51..73      +  RBS            RBS: efficient ribosome binding site from bacteriophage T7 gene 10 (Olins and Rangwala, 1989)
     93..113     +  CDS            capTEV™ (fragment): composite tag for in vivo biotinylation, TEV protease cleavage, and 6xHis tagging
    114..146     +  CDS            T7 tag (gene 10 leader): leader peptide from bacteriophage T7 gene 10 promotes efficient translation in E. coli
    150..173     +  CDS            Xpress™ tag: Xpress™ epitope tag, including an enterokinase recognition and cleavage site
    180..500     +  CDS            atpC (fragment): ATPE_GEOKA - Experimental evidence at protein level: Swiss-Prot protein existence level 1. Produces ATP from ADP in the presence of a proton gradient across the membrane. From Geobacillus kaustophilus (strain HTA426).
    519..1241    +  CDS            cEGFP: cEGFP is a basic (constitutively fluorescent) green fluorescent protein published in 2008, derived from Aequorea victoria.
   1248..1319    +  CDS            atpC (fragment): ATPE_BACP3 - Experimental evidence at protein level: Swiss-Prot protein existence level 1. Produces ATP from ADP in the presence of a proton gradient across the membrane. From Bacillus sp. (strain PS3).
   1340..1389    +  CDS            SET1 (fragment): solubility-enhancement tag derived from T7 phage gene 10B
   1397..1444    +  terminator     T7 terminator: transcription terminator for bacteriophage T7 RNA polymerase
   1470..1536    +  CDS            lacZα (fragment): LacZα fragment of β-galactosidase; lacZ fragment
   1541..1969    +  rep_origin     f1 ori (sequence partly withheld): f1 bacteriophage origin of replication; arrow indicates direction of (+) strand synthesis
   2022..2126    +  promoter       AmpR promoter: bla
   2127..2987    +  CDS            AmpR: β-lactamase; bla; confers resistance to ampicillin, carbenicillin, and related antibiotics
   3158..3746    +  rep_origin     ori: high-copy-number ColE1/pMB1/pBR322/pUC origin of replication
   3929..3982    +  CDS            lacI (fragment): lac repressor; lacI; The lac repressor binds to the lac operator to inhibit transcription in E. coli. This inhibition can be relieved by adding lactose or isopropyl-β-D-thiogalactopyranoside (IPTG).
