[The description below was written by a language model from this plasmid's Addgene catalogue record and pLannotate feature annotations shown in this document.]
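Description:
pRSET QUEEN7mu R92A is a roughly 4 kb bacterial expression plasmid built on the pRSET B backbone. It encodes a point mutant (R92A) of QUEEN-7mu, a synthetic, genetically encoded fluorescent ATP indicator protein. The plasmid replicates in E. coli from a high-copy ColE1/pUC-type origin and is selected with ampicillin through the β-lactamase gene and its own promoter. An f1 phage origin is also present, which in principle permits single-stranded DNA production. The short lacZα and lacI matches in the annotation appear to be backbone remnants rather than functional genes.

Expression is driven by a T7 promoter followed by the phage T7 gene 10 ribosome binding site, and it ends at a T7 terminator, so transcription requires a host that supplies T7 RNA polymerase. The open reading frame begins with the standard pRSET leader. This consists of a His-tag region (annotated as a capTEV fragment), the T7 gene 10 leader peptide and the Xpress epitope with its enterokinase cleavage site, which together allow affinity purification, detection and tag removal. The sensor itself is annotated as a GFP-derived fluorescent protein (called cEGFP) inserted between two fragments of the bacterial F-type ATP synthase ε subunit (atpC, matching thermophilic Geobacillus/Bacillus PS3 sequences). This layout is consistent with a design in which ATP binding to the ε subunit alters the fluorescence of the embedded fluorophore.

The record describes the construct only as a mutant of QUEEN-7mu and does not state the functional effect of R92A. The cloning sites are also unrecorded. The plasmid's design suits recombinant production of the tagged protein in E. coli, and the associated work concerns developing quantitative ATP indicators for live-cell imaging.
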