Addgene plasmid #129367: pRSET QUEEN7mu R92A
Purpose: mutant of QUEEN-7mu
Depositing lab: Yasushi Okada. Depositing organization: RIKEN Center for Biosystems Dynamics Research, Kobe. Publication: Live cell imaging of metabolic heterogeneity by quantitative fluorescent ATP indicator protein, QUEEN-37C. Yaginuma H, Okada Y. bioRxiv 2021.10.08.463131 10.1101/2021.10.08.463131.
Backbone
  Vector backbone: pRSET B
  Vector type: Bacterial Expression
Growth in bacteria
  Bacterial resistance: Ampicillin, 100 μg/mL
  Growth temperature: 37°C
  Growth strain: DH5alpha
  Copy number: High Copy
Gene/Insert
  Gene/Insert name: QUEEN7mu R92A
  Species: Synthetic
  Cloning method: Restriction Enzyme; 5′ cloning site Unknown (unknown if destroyed)
Terms and licenses: Academic/Nonprofit Terms; Industry Terms: Not Available to Industry
Depositor comments: Depositor Adm #1217 . Please visit https://www.biorxiv.org/content/10.1101/2021.10.08.463131v1 for bioRxiv preprint.
How to cite: pRSET QUEEN7mu R92A was a gift from Yasushi Okada (Addgene plasmid # 129367 ; http://n2t.net/addgene:129367 ; RRID:Addgene_129367)
